Addgene plasmid #98676: TDP-43_CTD_del321-343
Purpose: Expresses 6xHis-tagged C-terminal domain of TDP-43 with a deletion of AA 321-343
Depositing lab: Nicolas Fawzi. Depositing organization: Brown University. Publication: ALS Mutations Disrupt Phase Separation Mediated by alpha-Helical Structure in the TDP-43 Low-Complexity C-Terminal Domain. Conicella AE, Zerze GH, Mittal J, Fawzi NL. Structure. 2016 Sep 6;24(9):1537-49. doi: 10.1016/j.str.2016.07.007. Epub 2016 Aug 18. PubMed 27545621.
Backbone
  Vector backbone: pJ411
  Vector type: Bacterial Expression
Growth in bacteria
  Bacterial resistance: Kanamycin, 50 μg/mL
  Growth temperature: 37°C
  Growth strain: DH5alpha
  Copy number: High Copy
Gene/Insert
  Gene/Insert name: TDP-43
  Species: H. sapiens (human)
  Mutation: del321-343
  Entrez Gene: TARDBP (a.k.a. ALS10, TDP-43)
  Tag / fusion protein: 6xHis (N terminal on backbone)
  Cloning method: Restriction Enzyme; 5′ cloning site Unknown (unknown if destroyed); 3′ cloning site Unknown (unknown if destroyed)
Terms and licenses: Academic/Nonprofit Terms; Industry Terms: Not Available to Industry
How to cite: TDP-43_CTD_del321-343 was a gift from Nicolas Fawzi (Addgene plasmid # 98676 ; http://n2t.net/addgene:98676 ; RRID:Addgene_98676)
