[The description below was written by a language model from this plasmid's Addgene catalogue record and pLannotate feature annotations shown in this document.]
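Description:
TDP-43_CTD_del321-343 is a bacterial expression plasmid built on the pJ411 backbone for producing a mutant form of the C-terminal domain of human TDP-43 (gene TARDBP) in E. coli. It is a small (about 4.4 kb), high-copy plasmid that replicates from a ColE1/pUC-type origin and is selected with kanamycin through an aph(3')-Ia (KanR) gene, which the annotation places downstream of an AmpR (bla) promoter fragment. Short fragments annotated as rrnB terminators, 5S rRNA, KanR and lacZα appear to be backbone remnants or insulating elements rather than functional payload.

The expression cassette consists of a T7 promoter immediately followed by a lac operator, the TARDBP fragment coding sequence, and a T7 terminator. A lacI gene with its own promoter is carried on the same plasmid, so the lac repressor it encodes keeps transcription off at the operator until induction with IPTG. Expression also requires a host that supplies T7 RNA polymerase. According to the catalogue entry, the protein carries an N-terminal 6xHis tag contributed by the backbone, which allows purification by metal-affinity methods. The tag is not separately annotated in the feature table, and the cloning sites are recorded as unknown.

The insert lacks residues 321–343 of TDP-43. The associated publication concerns phase separation mediated by alpha-helical structure in the low-complexity C-terminal domain and its disruption by ALS mutations. The construct is therefore suited to making recombinant deletion-mutant protein for comparison with the intact domain in biophysical and structural studies.
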