Features (pLannotate 1.2.2; 14 found; start..end, strand, type, name):
      1..19      +  promoter       T7 promoter: promoter for bacteriophage T7 RNA polymerase
     20..44      +  protein_bind   lac operator: The lac repressor binds to the lac operator to inhibit transcription in E. coli. This inhibition can be relieved by adding lactose or isopropyl-β-D-thiogalactopyranoside (IPTG). lac repressor encoded by lacI
     84..524     +  CDS            TARDBP (fragment): TADBP_HUMAN - Also known as TDP43. Experimental evidence at protein level: Swiss-Prot protein existence level 1. RNA-binding protein that is involved in various steps of RNA biogenesis and processing (PubMed:23519609). Preferentially binds, via its two RNA recognition motifs RRM1 and RRM2, to GU-repeats on RNA molecules predominantly localized within long introns and in the 3'UTR of mRNAs (PubMed:23519609, PubMed:24240615, PubMed:24464995). In turn, regulates the splicing of many non-coding and protein-coding RNAs including proteins involved in neuronal survival, as well as mRNAs that encode p
    538..585     +  terminator     T7 terminator: transcription terminator for bacteriophage T7 RNA polymerase
    645..685     -  terminator     rrnB T1 terminator (fragment): transcription terminator T1 from the E. coli rrnB gene
    687..802     -  ncRNA          5S rRNA: Accession: RF00001 - 5S ribosomal RNA
    833..857     +  CDS            KanR (fragment): aminoglycoside phosphotransferase; aph(3')-Ia; confers resistance to kanamycin in bacteria or G418 (Geneticin®) in eukaryotes
    887..983     +  promoter       AmpR promoter (fragment): bla
    986..1795    +  CDS            KanR: aminoglycoside phosphotransferase; aph(3')-Ia; confers resistance to kanamycin in bacteria or G418 (Geneticin®) in eukaryotes
   1804..1877    +  promoter       lacI promoter (fragment): lacI
   1878..2957    +  CDS            lacI: LACI_ECOLI - Experimental evidence at protein level: Swiss-Prot protein existence level 1. Repressor of the lactose operon. Binds allolactose as an inducer. From Escherichia coli (strain K12).
   3046..3634    +  rep_origin     ori: high-copy-number ColE1/pMB1/pBR322/pUC origin of replication
   3859..3876    +  terminator     rrnB T2 terminator (fragment): transcription terminator T2 from the E. coli rrnB gene
   3901..3920    -  CDS            lacZα (fragment): LacZα fragment of β-galactosidase; lacZ fragment
>Addgene plasmid #98676 | TDP-43_CTD_del321-343 | addgene full sequence | sequence record 189284 | Addgene NGS Result
TAATACGACTCACTATAGGGGAATTGTGAGCGGATAACAATTCCCCTCTAGAAATAATTTTGTTTAACTT
TTGAAGGAGATATACCATGGGTAGCGACAAGATTCATCACCACCATCATCATGAGAACTTATACTTTCAA
GGCCATATGAACCGCCAACTGGAACGTTCCGGTCGTTTCGGTGGTAATCCGGGTGGTTTCGGCAACCAGG
GTGGCTTTGGCAATTCGCGTGGCGGTGGTGCCGGCTTGGGCAATAACCAAGGTTCCAATATGGGTGGCGG
TATGAACTTTGGTGCCTTCTCCATCAATCCGCAGAACCAGTCAGGCCCGAGCGGCAATAATCAGAATCAA
GGTAACATGCAGCGTGAACCGAATCAAGCGTTTGGTAGCGGTAACAATAGCTACAGCGGTAGCAACAGCG
GTGCGGCAATCGGCTGGGGTAGCGCAAGCAATGCGGGCAGCGGTAGCGGTTTCAACGGCGGCTTTGGTAG
CAGCATGGATAGCAAGAGCTCCGGTTGGGGCATGTAACTCGAGCCCCCTAGCATAACCCCTTGGGGCCTC
TAAACGGGTCTTGAGGGGTTTTTTGCCCCTGAGACGCGTCAATCGAGTTCGTACCTAAGGGCGACACCCC
CTAATTAGCCCGGGCGAAAGGCCCAGTCTTTCGACTGAGCCTTTCGTTTTATTTGATGCCTGGCAGTTCC
CTACTCTCGCATGGGGAGTCCCCACACTACCATCGGCGCTACGGCGTTTCACTTCTGAGTTCGGCATGGG
GTCAGGTGGGACCACCGCGCTACTGCCGCCAGGCAAACAAGGGGTGTTATGAGCCATATTCAGGTATAAA
TGGGCTCGCGATAATGTTCAGAATTGGTTAATTGGTTGTAACACTGACCCCTATTTGTTTATTTTTCTAA
ATACATTCAAATATGTATCCGCTCATGAGACAATAACCCTGATAAATGCTTCAATAATATTGAAAAAGGA
AGAATATGAGCCATATTCAACGGGAAACGTCGAGGCCGCGATTAAATTCCAACATGGATGCTGATTTATA
TGGGTATAAATGGGCTCGCGATAATGTCGGGCAATCAGGTGCGACAATCTATCGCTTGTATGGGAAGCCC
GATGCGCCAGAGTTGTTTCTGAAACATGGCAAAGGTAGCGTTGCCAATGATGTTACAGATGAGATGGTCA
GACTAAACTGGCTGACGGAATTTATGCCACTTCCGACCATCAAGCATTTTATCCGTACTCCTGATGATGC
ATGGTTACTCACCACTGCGATCCCCGGAAAAACAGCGTTCCAGGTATTAGAAGAATATCCTGATTCAGGT
GAAAATATTGTTGATGCGCTGGCAGTGTTCCTGCGCCGGTTGCACTCGATTCCTGTTTGTAATTGTCCTT
TTAACAGCGATCGCGTATTTCGCCTCGCTCAGGCGCAATCACGAATGAATAACGGTTTGGTTGATGCGAG
TGATTTTGATGACGAGCGTAATGGCTGGCCTGTTGAACAAGTCTGGAAAGAAATGCATAAACTTTTGCCA
TTCTCACCGGATTCAGTCGTCACTCATGGTGATTTCTCACTTGATAACCTTATTTTTGACGAGGGGAAAT
TAATAGGTTGTATTGATGTTGGACGAGTCGGAATCGCAGACCGATACCAGGATCTTGCCATCCTATGGAA
CTGCCTCGGTGAGTTTTCTCCTTCATTACAGAAACGGCTTTTTCAAAAATATGGTATTGATAATCCTGAT
ATGAATAAATTGCAATTTCATTTGATGCTCGATGAGTTTTTCTAAGCGGCGCGCCATCGAATGGCGCAAA
ACCTTTCGCGGTATGGCATGATAGCGCCCGGAAGAGAGTCAATTCAGGGTGGTGAATATGAAACCAGTAA
CGTTATACGATGTCGCAGAGTATGCCGGTGTCTCTTATCAGACCGTTTCCCGCGTGGTGAACCAGGCCAG
CCACGTTTCTGCGAAAACGCGGGAAAAAGTGGAAGCGGCGATGGCGGAGCTGAATTACATTCCCAACCGC
GTGGCACAACAACTGGCGGGCAAACAGTCGTTGCTGATTGGCGTTGCCACCTCCAGTCTGGCCCTGCACG
CGCCGTCGCAAATTGTCGCGGCGATTAAATCTCGCGCCGATCAACTGGGTGCCAGCGTGGTGGTGTCGAT
GGTAGAACGAAGCGGCGTCGAAGCCTGTAAAGCGGCGGTGCACAATCTTCTCGCGCAACGCGTCAGTGGG
CTGATCATTAACTATCCGCTGGATGACCAGGATGCCATTGCTGTGGAAGCTGCCTGCACTAATGTTCCGG
CGTTATTTCTTGATGTCTCTGACCAGACACCCATCAACAGTATTATTTTCTCCCATGAGGACGGTACGCG
ACTGGGCGTGGAGCATCTGGTCGCATTGGGTCACCAGCAAATCGCGCTGTTAGCGGGCCCATTAAGTTCT
GTCTCGGCGCGTCTGCGTCTGGCTGGCTGGCATAAATATCTCACTCGCAATCAAATTCAGCCGATAGCGG
AACGGGAAGGCGACTGGAGTGCCATGTCCGGTTTTCAACAAACCATGCAAATGCTGAATGAGGGCATCGT
TCCCACTGCGATGCTGGTTGCCAACGATCAGATGGCGCTGGGCGCAATGCGCGCCATTACCGAGTCCGGG
CTGCGCGTTGGTGCGGATATCTCGGTAGTGGGATACGACGATACCGAAGATAGCTCATGTTATATCCCGC
CGTTAACCACCATCAAACAGGATTTTCGCCTGCTGGGGCAAACCAGCGTGGACCGCTTGCTGCAACTCTC
TCAGGGCCAGGCGGTGAAGGGCAATCAGCTGTTGCCAGTCTCACTGGTGAAAAGAAAAACCACCCTGGCG
CCCAATACGCAAACCGCCTCTCCCCGCGCGTTGGCCGATTCATTAATGCAGCTGGCACGACAGGTTTCCC
GACTGGAAAGCGGGCAGTGACTCATGACCAAAATCCCTTAACGTGAGTTACGCGCGCGTCGTTCCACTGA
GCGTCAGACCCCGTAGAAAAGATCAAAGGATCTTCTTGAGATCCTTTTTTTCTGCGCGTAATCTGCTGCT
TGCAAACAAAAAAACCACCGCTACCAGCGGTGGTTTGTTTGCCGGATCAAGAGCTACCAACTCTTTTTCC
GAAGGTAACTGGCTTCAGCAGAGCGCAGATACCAAATACTGTTCTTCTAGTGTAGCCGTAGTTAGCCCAC
CACTTCAAGAACTCTGTAGCACCGCCTACATACCTCGCTCTGCTAATCCTGTTACCAGTGGCTGCTGCCA
GTGGCGATAAGTCGTGTCTTACCGGGTTGGACTCAAGACGATAGTTACCGGATAAGGCGCAGCGGTCGGG
CTGAACGGGGGGTTCGTGCACACAGCCCAGCTTGGAGCGAACGACCTACACCGAACTGAGATACCTACAG
CGTGAGCTATGAGAAAGCGCCACGCTTCCCGAAGGGAGAAAGGCGGACAGGTATCCGGTAAGCGGCAGGG
TCGGAACAGGAGAGCGCACGAGGGAGCTTCCAGGGGGAAACGCCTGGTATCTTTATAGTCCTGTCGGGTT
TCGCCACCTCTGACTTGAGCGTCGATTTTTGTGATGCTCGTCAGGGGGGCGGAGCCTATGGAAAAACGCC
AGCAACGCGGCCTTTTTACGGTTCCTGGCCTTTTGCTGGCCTTTTGCTCACATGTTCTTTCCTGCGTTAT
CCCCTGATTCTGTGGATAACCGTATTACCGCCTTTGAGTGAGCTGATACCGCTCGCCGCAGCCGAACGAC
CGAGCGCAGCGAGTCAGTGAGCGAGGAAGCGGAAGGCGAGAGTAGGGAACTGCCAGGCATCAAACTAAGC
AGAAGGCCCCTGACGGATGGCCTTTTTGCGTTTCTACAAACTCTTTCTGTGTTGTAAAACGACGGCCAGT
CTTAAGCTCGGGCCCCCTGGGCGGTTCTGATAACGAGTAATCGTTAATCCGCAAATAACGTAAAAACCCG
CTTCGGCGGGTTTTTTTATGGGGGGAGTTTAGGGAAAGAGCATTTGTCAGAATATTTAAGGGCGCCTGTC
ACTTTGCTTGATATATGAGAATTATTTAACCTTATAAATGAGAAAAAAGCAACGCACTTTAAATAAGATA
CGTTGCTTTTTCGATTGATGAACACCTATAATTAAACTATTCATCTATTATTTATGATTTTTTGTATATA
CAATATTTCTAGTTTGTTAAAGAGAATTAAGAAAATAAATCTCGAAAATAATAAAGGGAAAATCAGTTTT
TGATATCAAAATTATACATGTCAACGATAATACAAAATATAATACAAACTATAAGATGTTATCAGTATTT
ATTATGCATTTAGAATAAATTTTGTGTCGCCCTTCCGCGAAAT
